>Addgene plasmid #118280 | pJS101 | addgene full sequence | sequence record 229900 | Addgene NGS Result
GTTACATTGTCGATCTGTTCATGGTGAACAGCTTTGAATGCACCAAAAACTCGTAAAAGCTCTGATGTAT
CTATCTTTTTTACACCGTTTTCATCTGTGCATATGGACAGTTTTCCCTTTGATATGTAACGGTGAACAGT
TGTTCTACTTTTGTTTGTTAGTCTTGATGCTTCACTGATAGATACAAGAGCCATAAGAACCTCAGATCCT
TCCGTATTTAGCCAGTATGTTCTCTAGTGTGGTTCGTTGTTTTTGCGTGAGCCATGAGAACGAACCATTG
AGATCATACTTACTTTGCATGTCACTCAAAAATTTTGCCTCAAAACTGGTGAGCTGAATTTTTGCAGTTA
AAGCATCGTGTAGTGTTTTTCTTAGTCCGTTATGTAGGTAGGAATCTGATGTAATGGTTGTTGGTATTTT
GTCACCATTCATTTTTATCTGGTTGTTCTCAAGTTCGGTTACGAGATCCATTTGTCTATCTAGTTCAACT
TGGAAAATCAACGTATCAGTCGGGCGGCCTCGCTTATCAACCACCAATTTCATATTGCTGTAAGTGTTTA
AATCTTTACTTATTGGTTTCAAAACCCATTGGTTAAGCCTTTTAAACTCATGGTAGTTATTTTCAAGCAT
TAACATGAACTTAAATTCATCAAGGCTAATCTCTATATTTGCCTTGTGAGTTTTCTTTTGTGTTAGTTCT
TTTAATAACCACTCATAAATCCTCATAGAGTATTTGTTTTCAAAAGACTTAACATGTTCCAGATTATATT
TTATGAATTTTTTTAACTGGAAAAGATAAGGCAATATCTCTTCACTAAAAACTAATTCTAATTTTTCGCT
TGAGAACTTGGCATAGTTTGTCCACTGGAAAATCTCAAAGCCTTTAACCAAAGGATTCCTGATTTCCACA
GTTCTCGTCATCAGCTCTCTGGTTGCTTTAGCTAATACACCATAAGCATTTTCCCTACTGATGTTCATCA
TCTGAGCGTATTGGTTATAAGTGAACGATACCGTCCGTTCTTTCCTTGTAGGGTTTTCAATCGTGGGGTT
GAGTAGTGCCACACAGCATAAAATTAGCTTGGTTTCATGCTCCGTTAAGTCATAGCGACTAATCGCTAGT
TCATTTGCTTTGAAAACAACTAATTCAGACATACATCTCAATTGGTCTAGGTGATTTTAATCACTATACC
AATTGAGATGGGCTAGTCAATGATAATTACTAGTCCTTTTCCTTTGAGTTGTGGGTATCTGTAAATTCTG
CTAGACCTTTGCTGGAAAACTTGTAAATTCTGCTAGACCCTCTGTAAATTCCGCTAGACCTTTGTGTGTT
TTTTTTGTTTATATTCAAGTGGTTATAATTTATAGAATAAAGAAAGAATAAAAAAAGATAAAAAGAATAG
ATCCCAGCCCTGTGTATAACTCACTACTTTAGTCAGTTCCGCAGTATTACAAAAGGATGTCGCAAACGCT
GTTTGCTCCTCTACAAAACAGACCTTAAAACCCTAAAGGCTTAAGTAGCACCCTCGCAAGCTCGGGCAAA
TCGCTGAATATTCCTTTTGTCTCCGACCATCAGGCACCTGAGTCGCTGTCTTTTTCGTGACATTCAGTTC
GCTGCGCTCACGGCTCTGGCAGTGAATGGGGGTAAATGGCACTACAGGCGCCTTTTATGGATTCATGCAA
GGAAACTACCCATAATACAAGAAAAGCCCGTCACGGGCTTCTCAGGGCGTTTTATGGCGGGTCTGCTATG
TGGTGCTATCTGACTTTTTGCTGTTCAGCAGTTCCTGCCCTCTGATTTTCCAGTCTGACCACTTCGGATT
ATCCCGTGACAGGTCATTCAGACTGGCTAATGCACCCAGTAAGGCAGCGGTATCATCAACAGGCTTACCC
GTCTTACTGTCGGGAATTCGAGCTCGGTACCCGGGGATTCCCTATCAGTGATAGAGATTGACATCCCTAT
CAGTGATAGAGATACTGAGCACATCAGCAGGACGCACTGACCGAATTCATTAAAGAGGAGAAAGGTACCG
CATGAGTAAAGGAGAAGAACTTTTCACTGGAGTTGTCCCAATTCTTGTTGAATTAGATGGTGATGTTAAT
GGGCACAAATTTTCTGTCAGTGGAGAGGGTGAAGGTGATGCAACATACGGAAAACTTACCCTTAAATTTA
TTTGCACTACTGGAAAACTACCTGTTCCATGGCCAACACTTGTCACTACTTTCGCGTATGGTCTTCAATG
CTTTGCGAGATACCCAGATCATATGAAACAGCATGACTTTTTCAAGAGTGCCATGCCCGAAGGTTATGTA
CAGGAAAGAACTATATTTTTCAAAGATGACGGGAACTACAAGACACGTGCTGAAGTCAAGTTTGAAGGTG
ATACCCTTGTTAATAGAATCGAGTTAAAAGGTATTGATTTTAAAGAAGATGGAAACATTCTTGGACACAA
ATTGGAATACAACTATAACTCACACAATGTATACATCATGGCAGACAAACAAAAGAATGGAATCAAAGTT
AACTTCAAAATTAGACACAACATTGAAGATGGAAGCGTTCAACTAGCAGACCATTATCAACAAAATACTC
CAATTGGCGATGGCCCTGTCCTTTTACCAGACAACCATTACCTGTCCACACAATCTGCCCTTTCGAAAGA
TCCCAACGAAAAGAGAGACCACATGGTCCTTCTTGAGTTTGTAACAGCTGCTGGGATTACACATGGCATG
GATGAACTATACAAATAATAATCTAGCAGGAGGATTTCACCATGTCTAGATTAGATAAAAGTAAAGTGAT
TAACAGCGCATTAGAGCTGCTTAATGAGGTCGGAATCGAAGGTTTAACAACCCGTAAACTCGCCCAGAAG
CTAGGTGTAGAGCAGCCTACATTGTATTGGCATGTAAAAAATAAGCGGGCTTTGCTCGACGCCTTAGCCA
TTGAGATGTTAGATAGGCACCATACTCACTTTTGCCCTTTAGAAGGGGAAAGCTGGCAAGATTTTTTACG
TAATAACGCTAAAAGTTTTAGATGTGCTTTACTAAGTCATCGCGATGGAGCAAAAGTACATTTAGGTACA
CGGCCTACAGAAAAACAGTATGAAACTCTCGAAAATCAATTAGCCTTTTTATGCCAACAAGGTTTTTCAC
TAGAGAATGCATTATATGCACTCAGCGCTGTGGGGCATTTTACTTTAGGTTGCGTATTGGAAGATCAAGA
GCATCAAGTCGCTAAAGAAGAAAGGGAAACACCTACTACTGATAGTATGCCGCCATTATTACGACAAGCT
ATCGAATTATTTGATCACCAAGGTGCAGAGCCAGCCTTCTTATTCGGCCTTGAATTGATCATCTGCGGAT
TAGAAAAACAACTTAAATGTGAAAGTGGGTCTTAATAACTGCAGCCCGGGGGATCCCATGGTACGCGTGC
TAGAGGCATCAAATAAAACGAAAGGCTCAGTCGAAAGACTGGGCCTTTCGTTTTATGGGGATCCGTCGAC
CTGCAGGCATGCAAGCTTAGTAAAGCCCTCGCTAGATTTTAATGCGGATGTTGCGATTACTTCGCCAACT
ATTGCGATAACAAGAAAAAGCCAGCCTTTCATGATATATCTCCCAATTTGTGTAGGGCTTATTATGCACG
CTTAAAAATAATAAAAGCAGACTTGACCTGATAGTTTGGCTGTGAGCAATTATGTGCTTAGTGCATCTAA
CGCTTGAGTTAAGCCGCGCCGCGAAGCGGCGTCGGCTTGAACGAATTGTTAGACATTATTTGCCGACTAC
CTTGGTGATCTCGCCTTTCACGTAGTGGACAAATTCTTCCAACTGATCTGCGCGCGAGGCCAAGCGATCT
TCTTCTTGTCCAAGATAAGCCTGTCTAGCTTCAAGTATGACGGGCTGATACTGGGCCGGCAGGCGCTCCA
TTGCCCAGTCGGCAGCGACATCCTTCGGCGCGATTTTGCCGGTTACTGCGCTGTACCAAATGCGGGACAA
CGTAAGCACTACATTTCGCTCATCGCCAGCCCAGTCGGGCGGCGAGTTCCATAGCGTTAAGGTTTCATTT
AGCGCCTCAAATAGATCCTGTTCAGGAACCGGATCAAAGAGTTCCTCCGCCGCTGGACCTACCAAGGCAA
CGCTATGTTCTCTTGCTTTTGTCAGCAAGATAGCCAGATCAATGTCGATCGTGGCTGGCTCGAAGATACC
TGCAAGAATGTCATTGCGCTGCCATTCTCCAAATTGCAGTTCGCGCTTAGCTGGATAACGCCACGGAATG
ATGTCGTCGTGCACAACAATGGTGACTTCTACAGCGCGGAGAATCTCGCTCTCTCCAGGGGAAGCCGAAG
TTTCCAAAAGGTCGTTGATCAAAGCTCGCCGCGTTGTTTCATCAAGCCTTACGGTCACCGTAACCAGCAA
ATCAATATCACTGTGTGGCTTCAGGCCGCCATCCACTGCGGAGCCGTACAAATGTACGGCCAGCAACGTC
GGTTCGAGATGGCGCTCGATGACGCCAACTACCTCTGATAGTTGAGTCGATACTTCGGCGATCACCGCTT
CCCTCATGATGTTTAACTTTGTTTTAGGGCGACTGCCCTGCTGCGTAACATCGTTGCTGCTCCATAACAT
CAAACATCGACCCACGGCGTAACGCGCTTGCTGCTTGGATGCCCGAGGCATAGACTGTACCCCAAAAAAA
CAGTCATAACAAGCCATGAAAACCGCCACTGCGCCGTTACCACCGCTGCGTTCGGTCAAGGTTCTGGACC
AGTTGCGTGAGCGCATACGCTACTTGCATTACAGCTTACGAACCGAACAGGCTTATGTCCACTGGGTTCG
TGCCTTCATCCGTTTCCACGGTGTGCGTCACCCGGCAACCTTGGGCAGCAGCGAAGTCGAGGCATTTCTG
TCCTGGCTGGCGAACGAGCGCAAGGTTTCGGTCTCCACG
[255 nt withheld, positions 4940-5194]
ACGATCATCGTGCGGGAGGGCAAGGGCTCCAAGGATCGGGCCTTGATGTTACCCGAGAGCTTGGCACCCA
GCCTGCGCGAGCAGGGGAATTAATTCCCACGGGTTTTGCTGCCCGCAAACGGGCTGTTCTGGTGTTGCTA
GTTTGTTATCAGAATCGCAGATCCGGCTTCAGCCGGTTTGCCGGCTGAAAGCGCTATTTCTTCCAGAATT
GCCATGATTTTTTCCCCACGGGAGGCGTCACTGGCTCCCGTGTTGTCGGCAGCTTTGATTCGATAAGCAG
CATCGCCTGTTTCAGGCTGTCTATGTGTGACTGTTGAGCTGTAACAAGTTGTCTCAGGTGTTCAATTTCA
TGTTCTAGTTGCTTTGTTTTACTGGTTTCACCTGTTCTATTAGGTGTTACATGCTGTTCATCT
Features (pLannotate 1.2.2; 13 found; start..end, strand, type, name):
    202..1152    -  CDS            Rep101: RepA protein needed for replication with the pSC101 origin; rep101
   1200..1422    -  rep_origin     pSC101 ori: low-copy replication origin that requires the Rep101 protein
   1904..1928    +  misc_feature   MCS (fragment): pUC18/19 multiple cloning site
   1929..2002    +  promoter       PLtetO-1 promoter: modified phage lambda PL promoter with tet operator sites (Lutz and Bujard, 1997)
   2032..2745    +  CDS            GFPmut2: GFPmut2 is a basic (constitutively fluorescent) green fluorescent protein published in 1996, derived from Aequorea victoria. It is reported to be a very rapidly-maturing weak dimer.
   2772..3392    +  CDS            tetR: TETR2_ECOLX - Experimental evidence at protein level: Swiss-Prot protein existence level 1. TetR is the repressor of the tetracycline resistance element; its N-terminal region forms a helix-turn-helix structure and binds DNA. Binding of tetracycline to TetR reduces the repressor affinity for the tetracycline resistance gene (tetA) promoter operator sites. From Escherichia coli.
   3399..3416    -  misc_feature   MCS (fragment): pBluescript multiple cloning site
   3440..3486    +  terminator     rrnB T1 terminator: transcription terminator T1 from the E. coli rrnB gene
   3495..3518    +  misc_feature   MCS (fragment): pUC18/19 multiple cloning site
   3510..3602    -  CDS            qacE (fragment): QACE_ECOLX - Protein inferred from homology: Swiss-Prot protein existence level 3. Multidrug exporter. Is implicated for the resistance to bacteriocidal quaternary ammonium compounds. From Escherichia coli.
   3766..4557    -  CDS            SmR: aminoglycoside adenylyltransferase (Murphy, 1985); aadA; confers resistance to spectinomycin and streptomycin
   4564..4620    -  CDS            GmR (fragment): gentamycin acetyltransferase; aacC1; confers resistance to gentamycin
   4706..5278    +  CDS            int (fragment) (sequence partly withheld): INT2_ECOLX - Protein inferred from homology: Swiss-Prot protein existence level 3. Putative integrase believed to be involved in the insertion of antibiotic resistance genes into plasmids and transposons. From Escherichia coli.
