[The description below was written by a language model from this plasmid's Addgene catalogue record and pLannotate feature annotations shown in this document.]
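Description:
pJS101 is a low-copy bacterial expression plasmid built on the pGB2 backbone for tetracycline-inducible, low-noise expression of the green fluorescent protein GFPmut2 in E. coli. It replicates from the pSC101 origin, which depends on the plasmid-encoded Rep101 (RepA) protein and keeps copy number low. Selection is by spectinomycin through the aadA aminoglycoside adenylyltransferase gene, which also confers streptomycin resistance. The short qacE, gentamicin acetyltransferase and integrase fragments annotated around this marker appear to be non-functional remnants of the integron-type element from which the resistance cassette originated, not intended parts of the design.

The payload, assembled by Gibson cloning, is driven by PLtetO-1, a modified phage lambda PL promoter carrying tet operator sites. The feature table places GFPmut2, a rapidly maturing Aequorea victoria GFP variant, directly downstream of the promoter, followed on the same strand by the tetR repressor coding sequence and then the rrnB T1 terminator, with no separate promoter annotated for tetR. This layout suggests that reporter and repressor are co-transcribed, so that TetR represses its own promoter. Such negative autoregulation is a known way to reduce cell-to-cell variation and to give a graded response to inducer, which fits the stated purpose. Tetracycline-class inducers lower TetR's affinity for the operators and so relieve repression.

According to the associated publication title, the plasmid belongs to a set designed for independently tunable, low-noise expression of two genes. It suits single-cell or quantitative studies that need uniform, titratable expression levels, with GFPmut2 as the fluorescent readout.
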