Addgene plasmid #118280: pJS101
Purpose: Expresses GFPmut2 with low cell-to-cell variation on a low-copy plasmid and tetracycline induction
Depositing lab: Zach Hensel. Depositing organization: Universidade Nova de Lisboa, Instituto de Tecnologia Quimica e Biologica Antonio Xavier NOVA (ITQB NOVA). Publication: Plasmids for Independently Tunable, Low-Noise Expression of Two Genes. Silva JPN, Lopes SV, Grilo DJ, Hensel Z. mSphere. 2019 May 29;4(3). pii: 4/3/e00340-19. doi: 10.1128/mSphere.00340-19. PubMed 31142623.
Backbone
  Vector backbone: pGB2
  Vector type: Bacterial Expression
Growth in bacteria
  Bacterial resistance: Spectinomycin, 50 μg/mL
  Growth temperature: 37°C
  Growth strain: DH5alpha
  Copy number: Low Copy
Gene/Insert
  Gene/Insert name: GFPmut2
  Promoter: pLtetO-1
  Cloning method: Gibson Cloning
  Sequencing primers: 5′ gcttacccgtcttactgtcg
Terms and licenses: Academic/Nonprofit Terms; Industry Terms: Not Available to Industry
How to cite: pJS101 was a gift from Zach Hensel (Addgene plasmid # 118280 ; http://n2t.net/addgene:118280 ; RRID:Addgene_118280)
